>Addgene plasmid #125494 | lentiSAMv2 PHF21A-TSS-guide3 | addgene full sequence | sequence record 251537 | Addgene NGS Result
GTTTTAGAGCTAGGCCAACATGAGGATCACCCATGTCTGCAGGGCCTAGCAAGTTAAAATAAGGCTAGTC
CGTTATCAACTTGGCCAACATGAGGATCACCCATGTCTGCAGGGCCAAGTGGCACCGAGTCGGTGCTTTT
TTTGGATCCTAGGTCTTGAAAGGAGTGGGAATTGGCTCCGGTGCCCGTCAGTGGGCAGAGCGCACATCGC
CCACAGTCCCCGAGAAGTTGGGGGGAGGGGTCGGCAATTGATCCGGTGCCTAGAGAAGGTGGCGCGGGGT
AAACTGGGAAAGTGATGTCGTGTACTGGCTCCGCCTTTTTCCCGAGGGTGGGGGAGAACCGTATATAAGT
GCAGTAGTCGCCGTGAACGTTCTTTTTCGCAACGGGTTTGCCGCCAGAACACAGGCGTACGGCCACCATG
AAAAGGCCGGCGGCCACGAAAAAGGCCGGCCAGGCAAAAAAGAAAAAGGACAAGAAGTACAGCATCGGCC
TGGCCATCGGCACCAACTCTGTGGGCTGGGCCGTGATCACCGACGAGTACAAGGTGCCCAGCAAGAAATT
CAAGGTGCTGGGCAACACCGACCGGCACAGCATCAAGAAGAACCTGATCGGAGCCCTGCTGTTCGACAGC
GGCGAAACAGCCGAGGCCACCCGGCTGAAGAGAACCGCCAGAAGAAGATACACCAGACGGAAGAACCGGA
TCTGCTATCTGCAAGAGATCTTCAGCAACGAGATGGCCAAGGTGGACGACAGCTTCTTCCACAGACTGGA
AGAGTCCTTCCTGGTGGAAGAGGATAAGAAGCACGAGCGGCACCCCATCTTCGGCAACATCGTGGACGAG
GTGGCCTACCACGAGAAGTACCCCACCATCTACCACCTGAGAAAGAAACTGGTGGACAGCACCGACAAGG
CCGACCTGCGGCTGATCTATCTGGCCCTGGCCCACATGATCAAGTTCCGGGGCCACTTCCTGATCGAGGG
CGACCTGAACCCCGACAACAGCGACGTGGACAAGCTGTTCATCCAGCTGGTGCAGACCTACAACCAGCTG
TTCGAGGAAAACCCCATCAACGCCAGCGGCGTGGACGCCAAGGCCATCCTGTCTGCCAGACTGAGCAAGA
GCAGACGGCTGGAAAATCTGATCGCCCAGCTGCCCGGCGAGAAGAAGAATGGCCTGTTCGGCAACCTGAT
TGCCCTGAGCCTGGGCCTGACCCCCAACTTCAAGAGCAACTTCGACCTGGCCGAGGATGCCAAACTGCAG
CTGAGCAAGGACACCTACGACGACGACCTGGACAACCTGCTGGCCCAGATCGGCGACCAGTACGCCGACC
TGTTTCTGGCCGCCAAGAACCTGTCCGACGCCATCCTGCTGAGCGACATCCTGAGAGTGAACACCGAGAT
CACCAAGGCCCCCCTGAGCGCCTCTATGATCAAGAGATACGACGAGCACCACCAGGACCTGACCCTGCTG
AAAGCTCTCGTGCGGCAGCAGCTGCCTGAGAAGTACAAAGAGATTTTCTTCGACCAGAGCAAGAACGGCT
ACGCCGGCTACATTGACGGCGGAGCCAGCCAGGAAGAGTTCTACAAGTTCATCAAGCCCATCCTGGAAAA
GATGGACGGCACCGAGGAACTGCTCGTGAAGCTGAACAGAGAGGACCTGCTGCGGAAGCAGCGGACCTTC
GACAACGGCAGCATCCCCCACCAGATCCACCTGGGAGAGCTGCACGCCATTCTGCGGCGGCAGGAAGATT
TTTACCCATTCCTGAAGGACAACCGGGAAAAGATCGAGAAGATCCTGACCTTCCGCATCCCCTACTACGT
GGGCCCTCTGGCCAGGGGAAACAGCAGATTCGCCTGGATGACCAGAAAGAGCGAGGAAACCATCACCCCC
TGGAACTTCGAGGAAGTGGTGGACAAGGGCGCTTCCGCCCAGAGCTTCATCGAGCGGATGACCAACTTCG
ATAAGAACCTGCCCAACGAGAAGGTGCTGCCCAAGCACAGCCTGCTGTACGAGTACTTCACCGTGTATAA
CGAGCTGACCAAAGTGAAATACGTGACCGAGGGAATGAGAAAGCCCGCCTTCCTGAGCGGCGAGCAGAAA
AAGGCCATCGTGGACCTGCTGTTCAAGACCAACCGGAAAGTGACCGTGAAGCAGCTGAAAGAGGACTACT
TCAAGAAAATCGAGTGCTTCGACTCCGTGGAAATCTCCGGCGTGGAAGATCGGTTCAACGCCTCCCTGGG
CACATACCACGATCTGCTGAAAATTATCAAGGACAAGGACTTCCTGGACAATGAGGAAAACGAGGACATT
CTGGAAGATATCGTGCTGACCCTGACACTGTTTGAGGACAGAGAGATGATCGAGGAACGGCTGAAAACCT
ATGCCCACCTGTTCGACGACAAAGTGATGAAGCAGCTGAAGCGGCGGAGATACACCGGCTGGGGCAGGCT
GAGCCGGAAGCTGATCAACGGCATCCGGGACAAGCAGTCCGGCAAGACAATCCTGGATTTCCTGAAGTCC
GACGGCTTCGCCAACAGAAACTTCATGCAGCTGATCCACGACGACAGCCTGACCTTTAAAGAGGACATCC
AGAAAGCCCAGGTGTCCGGCCAGGGCGATAGCCTGCACGAGCACATTGCCAATCTGGCCGGCAGCCCCGC
CATTAAGAAGGGCATCCTGCAGACAGTGAAGGTGGTGGACGAGCTCGTGAAAGTGATGGGCCGGCACAAG
CCCGAGAACATCGTGATCGAAATGGCCAGAGAGAACCAGACCACCCAGAAGGGACAGAAGAACAGCCGCG
AGAGAATGAAGCGGATCGAAGAGGGCATCAAAGAGCTGGGCAGCCAGATCCTGAAAGAACACCCCGTGGA
AAACACCCAGCTGCAGAACGAGAAGCTGTACCTGTACTACCTGCAGAATGGGCGGGATATGTACGTGGAC
CAGGAACTGGACATCAACCGGCTGTCCGACTACGATGTGGACCACATCGTGCCTCAGAGCTTTCTGAAGG
ACGACTCCATCGACAACAAGGTGCTGACCAGAAGCGACAAGGCCCGGGGCAAGAGCGACAACGTGCCCTC
CGAAGAGGTCGTGAAGAAGATGAAGAACTACTGGCGGCAGCTGCTGAACGCCAAGCTGATTACCCAGAGA
AAGTTCGACAATCTGACCAAGGCCGAGAGAGGCGGCCTGAGCGAACTGGATAAGGCCGGCTTCATCAAGA
GACAGCTGGTGGAAACCCGGCAGATCACAAAGCACGTGGCACAGATCCTGGACTCCCGGATGAACACTAA
GTACGACGAGAATGACAAGCTGATCCGGGAAGTGAAAGTGATCACCCTGAAGTCCAAGCTGGTGTCCGAT
TTCCGGAAGGATTTCCAGTTTTACAAAGTGCGCGAGATCAACAACTACCACCACGCCCACGACGCCTACC
TGAACGCCGTCGTGGGAACCGCCCTGATCAAAAAGTACCCTAAGCTGGAAAGCGAGTTCGTGTACGGCGA
CTACAAGGTGTACGACGTGCGGAAGATGATCGCCAAGAGCGAGCAGGAAATCGGCAAGGCTACCGCCAAG
TACTTCTTCTACAGCAACATCATGAACTTTTTCAAGACCGAGATTACCCTGGCCAACGGCGAGATCCGGA
AGCGGCCTCTGATCGAGACAAACGGCGAAACCGGGGAGATCGTGTGGGATAAGGGCCGGGATTTTGCCAC
CGTGCGGAAAGTGCTGAGCATGCCCCAAGTGAATATCGTGAAAAAGACCGAGGTGCAGACAGGCGGCTTC
AGCAAAGAGTCTATCCTGCCCAAGAGGAACAGCGATAAGCTGATCGCCAGAAAGAAGGACTGGGACCCTA
AGAAGTACGGCGGCTTCGACAGCCCCACCGTGGCCTATTCTGTGCTGGTGGTGGCCAAAGTGGAAAAGGG
CAAGTCCAAGAAACTGAAGAGTGTGAAAGAGCTGCTGGGGATCACCATCATGGAAAGAAGCAGCTTCGAG
AAGAATCCCATCGACTTTCTGGAAGCCAAGGGCTACAAAGAAGTGAAAAAGGACCTGATCATCAAGCTGC
CTAAGTACTCCCTGTTCGAGCTGGAAAACGGCCGGAAGAGAATGCTGGCCTCTGCCGGCGAACTGCAGAA
GGGAAACGAACTGGCCCTGCCCTCCAAATATGTGAACTTCCTGTACCTGGCCAGCCACTATGAGAAGCTG
AAGGGCTCCCCCGAGGATAATGAGCAGAAACAGCTGTTTGTGGAACAGCACAAGCACTACCTGGACGAGA
TCATCGAGCAGATCAGCGAGTTCTCCAAGAGAGTGATCCTGGCCGACGCTAATCTGGACAAAGTGCTGTC
CGCCTACAACAAGCACCGGGATAAGCCCATCAGAGAGCAGGCCGAGAATATCATCCACCTGTTTACCCTG
ACCAATCTGGGAGCCCCTGCCGCCTTCAAGTACTTTGACACCACCATCGACCGGAAGAGGTACACCAGCA
CCAAAGAGGTGCTGGACGCCACCCTGATCCACCAGAGCATCACCGGCCTGTACGAGACACGGATCGACCT
GTCTCAGCTGGGAGGCGACAGCGCTGGAGGAGGTGGAAGCGGAGGAGGAGGAAGCGGAGGAGGAGGTAGC
GGACCTAAGAAAAAGAGGAAGGTGGCGGCCGCTGGATCCGGACGGGCTGACGCATTGGACGATTTTGATC
TGGATATGCTGGGAAGTGACGCCCTCGATGATTTTGACCTTGACATGCTTGGTTCGGATGCCCTTGATGA
CTTTGACCTCGACATGCTCGGCAGTGACGCCCTTGATGATTTCGACCTGGACATGCTGATTAACTGTACA
GGCAGTGGAGAGGGCAGAGGAAGTCTGCTAACATGCGGTGACGTCGAGGAGAATCCTGGCCCAATGGCCA
AGCCTTTGTCTCAAGAAGAATCCACCCTCATTGAAAGAGCAACGGCTACAATCAACAGCATCCCCATCTC
TGAAGACTACAGCGTCGCCAGCGCAGCTCTCTCTAGCGACGGCCGCATCTTCACTGGTGTCAATGTATAT
CATTTTACTGGGGGACCTTGTGCAGAACTCGTGGTGCTGGGCACTGCTGCTGCTGCGGCAGCTGGCAACC
TGACTTGTATCGTCGCGATCGGAAATGAGAACAGGGGCATCTTGAGCCCCTGCGGACGGTGCCGACAGGT
GCTTCTCGATCTGCATCCTGGGATCAAAGCCATAGTGAAGGACAGTGATGGACAGCCGACGGCAGTTGGG
ATTCGTGAATTGCTGCCCTCTGGTTATGTGTGGGAGGGCTAAGAATTCGATATCAAGCTTATCGGTAATC
AACCTCTGGATTACAAAATTTGTGAAAGATTGACTGGTATTCTTAACTATGTTGCTCCTTTTACGCTATG
TGGATACGCTGCTTTAATGCCTTTGTATCATGCTATTGCTTCCCGTATGGCTTTCATTTTCTCCTCCTTG
TATAAATCCTGGTTGCTGTCTCTTTATGAGGAGTTGTGGCCCGTTGTCAGGCAACGTGGCGTGGTGTGCA
CTGTGTTTGCTGACGCAACCCCCACTGGTTGGGGCATTGCCACCACCTGTCAGCTCCTTTCCGGGACTTT
CGCTTTCCCCCTCCCTATTGCCACGGCGGAACTCATCGCCGCCTGCCTTGCCCGCTGCTGGACAGGGGCT
CGGCTGTTGGGCACTGACAATTCCGTGGTGTTGTCGGGGAAATCATCGTCCTTTCCTTGGCTGCTCGCCT
GTGTTGCCACCTGGATTCTGCGCGGGACGTCCTTCTGCTACGTCCCTTCGGCCCTCAATCCAGCGGACCT
TCCTTCCCGCGGCCTGCTGCCGGCTCTGCGGCCTCTTCCGCGTCTTCGCCTTCGCCCTCAGACGAGTCGG
ATCTCCCTTTGGGCCGCCTCCCCGCATCGATACCGTCGACCTCGAGACCTAGAAAAACATGGAGCAATCA
CAAGTAGCAATACAGCAGCTACCAATGCTGATTGTGCCTGGCTAGAAGCACAAGAGGAGGAGGAGGTGGG
TTTTCCAGTCACACCTCAGGTACCTTTAAGACCAATGACTTACAAGGCAGCTGTAGATCTTAGCCACTTT
TTAAAAGAAAAGGGGGGACTGGAAGGGCTAATTCACTCCCAACGAAGACAAGATATCCTTGATCTGTGGA
TCTACCACACACAAGGCTACTTCCCTGATTGGCAGAACTACACACCAGGGCCAGGGATCAGATATCCACT
GACCTTTGGATGGTGCTACAAGCTAGTACCAGTTGAGCAAGAGAAGGTAGAAGAAGCCAATGAAGGAGAG
AACACCCGCTTGTTACACCCTGTGAGCCTGCATGGGATGGATGACCCGGAGAGAGAAGTATTAGAGTGGA
GGTTTGACAGCCGCCTAGCATTTCATCACATGGCCCGAGAGCTGCATCCGGACTGTACTGGGTCTCTCTG
GTTAGACCAGATCTGAGCCTGGGAGCTCTCTGGCTAACTAGGGAACCCACTGCTTAAGCCTCAATAAAGC
TTGCCTTGAGTGCTTCAAGTAGTGTGTGCCCGTCTGTTGTGTGACTCTGGTAACTAGAGATCCCTCAGAC
CCTTTTAGTCAGTGTGGAAAATCTCTAGCAGGGCCCGTTTAAACCCGCTGATCAGCCTCGACTGTGCCTT
CTAGTTGCCAGCCATCTGTTGTTTGCCCCTCCCCCGTGCCTTCCTTGACCCTGGAAGGTGCCACTCCCAC
TGTCCTTTCCTAATAAAATGAGGAAATTGCATCGCATTGTCTGAGTAGGTGTCATTCTATTCTGGGGGGT
GGGGTGGGGCAGGACAGCAAGGGGGAGGATTGGGAAGACAATAGCAGGCATGCTGGGGATGCGGTGGGCT
CTATGGCTTCTGAGGCGGAAAGAACCAGCTGGGGCTCTAGGGGGTATCCCC
[124 nt withheld, positions 6912-7035]
C
[91 nt withheld, positions 7037-7127]
A
[49 nt withheld, positions 7129-7177]
CCTTTGACGTTGGAGTCCACGTTCTTT
[37 nt withheld, positions 7205-7241]
ACCCTATCTCGGTCTATTCTTTTGATTTATAAGGGATTTTGCCGATTTCGGCCTATTGGTTAAAAAATGA
GCTGATTTAACAAAAATTTAACGCGAATTAATTCTGTGGAATGTGTGTCAGTTAGGGTGTGGAAAGTCCC
CAGGCTCCCCAGCAGGCAGAAGTATGCAAAGCATGCATCTCAATTAGTCAGCAACCAGGTGTGGAAAGTC
CCCAGGCTCCCCAGCAGGCAGAAGTATGCAAAGCATGCATCTCAATTAGTCAGCAACCATAGTCCCGCCC
CTAACTCCGCCCATCCCGCCCCTAACTCCGCCCAGTTCCGCCCATTCTCCGCCCCATGGCTGACTAATTT
TTTTTATTTATGCAGAGGCCGAGGCCGCCTCTGCCTCTGAGCTATTCCAGAAGTAGTGAGGAGGCTTTTT
TGGAGGCCTAGGCTTTTGCAAAAAGCTCCCGGGAGCTTGTATATCCATTTTCGGATCTGATCAGCACGTG
TTGACAATTAATCATCGGCATAGTATATCGGCATAGTATAATACGACAAGGTGAGGAACTAAACCATGGC
CAAGTTGACCAGTGCCGTTCCGGTGCTCACCGCGCGCGACGTCGCCGGAGCGGTCGAGTTCTGGACCGAC
CGGCTCGGGTTCTCCCGGGACTTCGTGGAGGACGACTTCGCCGGTGTGGTCCGGGACGACGTGACCCTGT
TCATCAGCGCGGTCCAGGACCAGGTGGTGCCGGACAACACCCTGGCCTGGGTGTGGGTGCGCGGCCTGGA
CGAGCTGTACGCCGAGTGGTCGGAGGTCGTGTCCACGAACTTCCGGGACGCCTCCGGGCCGGCCATGACC
GAGATCGGCGAGCAGCCGTGGGGGCGGGAGTTCGCCCTGCGCGACCCGGCCGGCAACTGCGTGCACTTCG
TGGCCGAGGAGCAGGACTGACACGTGCTACGAGATTTCGATTCCACCGCCGCCTTCTATGAAAGGTTGGG
CTTCGGAATCGTTTTCCGGGACGCCGGCTGGATGATCCTCCAGCGCGGGGATCTCATGCTGGAGTTCTTC
GCCCACCCCAACTTGTTTATTGCAGCTTATAATGGTTACAAATAAAGCAATAGCATCACAAATTTCACAA
ATAAAGCATTTTTTTCACTGCATTCTAGTTGTGGTTTGTCCAAACTCATCAATGTATCTTATCATGTCTG
TATACCGTCGACCTCTAGCTAGAGCTTGGCGTAATCATGGTCATAGCTGTTTCCTGTGTGAAATTGTTAT
CCGCTCACAATTCCACACAACATACGAGCCGGAAGCATAAAGTGTAAAGCCTGGGGTGCCTAATGAGTGA
GCTAACTCACATTAATTGCGTTGCGCTCACTGCCCGCTTTCCAGTCGGGAAACCTGTCGTGCCAGCTGCA
TTAATGAATCGGCCAACGCGCGGGGAGAGGCGGTTTGCGTATTGGGCGCTCTTCCGCTTCCTCGCTCACT
GACTCGCTGCGCTCGGTCGTTCGGCTGCGGCGAGCGGTATCAGCTCACTCAAAGGCGGTAATACGGTTAT
CCACAGAATCAGGGGATAACGCAGGAAAGAACATGTGAGCAAAAGGCCAGCAAAAGGCCAGGAACCGTAA
AAAGGCCGCGTTGCTGGCGTTTTTCCATAGGCTCCGCCCCCCTGACGAGCATCACAAAAATCGACGCTCA
AGTCAGAGGTGGCGAAACCCGACAGGACTATAAAGATACCAGGCGTTTCCCCCTGGAAGCTCCCTCGTGC
GCTCTCCTGTTCCGACCCTGCCGCTTACCGGATACCTGTCCGCCTTTCTCCCTTCGGGAAGCGTGGCGCT
TTCTCATAGCTCACGCTGTAGGTATCTCAGTTCGGTGTAGGTCGTTCGCTCCAAGCTGGGCTGTGTGCAC
GAACCCCCCGTTCAGCCCGACCGCTGCGCCTTATCCGGTAACTATCGTCTTGAGTCCAACCCGGTAAGAC
ACGACTTATCGCCACTGGCAGCAGCCACTGGTAACAGGATTAGCAGAGCGAGGTATGTAGGCGGTGCTAC
AGAGTTCTTGAAGTGGTGGCCTAACTACGGCTACACTAGAAGAACAGTATTTGGTATCTGCGCTCTGCTG
AAGCCAGTTACCTTCGGAAAAAGAGTTGGTAGCTCTTGATCCGGCAAACAAACCACCGCTGGTAGCGGTG
GTTTTTTTGTTTGCAAGCAGCAGATTACGCGCAGAAAAAAAGGATCTCAAGAAGATCCTTTGATCTTTTC
TACGGGGTCTGACGCTCAGTGGAACGAAAACTCACGTTAAGGGATTTTGGTCATGAGATTATCAAAAAGG
ATCTTCACCTAGATCCTTTTAAATTAAAAATGAAGTTTTAAATCAATCTAAAGTATATATGAGTAAACTT
GGTCTGACAGTTACCAATGCTTAATCAGTGAGGCACCTATCTCAGCGATCTGTCTATTTCGTTCATCCAT
AGTTGCCTGACTCCCCGTCGTGTAGATAACTACGATACGGGAGGGCTTACCATCTGGCCCCAGTGCTGCA
ATGATACCGCGAGACCCACGCTCACCGGCTCCAGATTTATCAGCAATAAACCAGCCAGCCGGAAGGGCCG
AGCGCAGAAGTGGTCCTGCAACTTTATCCGCCTCCATCCAGTCTATTAATTGTTGCCGGGAAGCTAGAGT
AAGTAGTTCGCCAGTTAATAGTTTGCGCAACGTTGTTGCCATTGCTACAGGCATCGTGGTGTCACGCTCG
TCGTTTGGTATGGCTTCATTCAGCTCCGGTTCCCAACGATCAAGGCGAGTTACATGATCCCCCATGTTGT
GCAAAAAAGCGGTTAGCTCCTTCGGTCCTCCGATCGTTGTCAGAAGTAAGTTGGCCGCAGTGTTATCACT
CATGGTTATGGCAGCACTGCATAATTCTCTTACTGTCATGCCATCCGTAAGATGCTTTTCTGTGACTGGT
GAGTACTCAACCAAGTCATTCTGAGAATAGTGTATGCGGCGACCGAGTTGCTCTTGCCCGGCGTCAATAC
GGGATAATACCGCGCCACATAGCAGAACTTTAAAAGTGCTCATCATTGGAAAACGTTCTTCGGGGCGAAA
ACTCTCAAGGATCTTACCGCTGTTGAGATCCAGTTCGATGTAACCCACTCGTGCACCCAACTGATCTTCA
GCATCTTTTACTTTCACCAGCGTTTCTGGGTGAGCAAAAACAGGAAGGCAAAATGCCGCAAAAAAGGGAA
TAAGGGCGACACGGAAATGTTGAATACTCATACTCTTCCTTTTTCAATATTATTGAAGCATTTATCAGGG
TTATTGTCTCATGAGCGGATACATATTTGAATGTATTTAGAAAAATAAACAAATAGGGGTTCCGCGCACA
TTTCCCCGAAAAGTGCCACCTGACGTCGACGGATCGGGAGATCTCCCGATCCCCTATGGTGCACTCTCAG
TACAATCTGCTCTGATGCCGCATAGTTAAGCCAGTATCTGCTCCCTGCTTGTGTGTTGGAGGTCGCTGAG
TAGTGCGCGAGCAAAATTTAAGCTACAACAAGGCAAGGCTTGACCGACAATTGCATGAAGAATCTGCTTA
GGGTTAGGCGTTTTGCGCTGCTTCGCGATGTACGGGCCAGATATACGCGTTGACATTGATTATTGACTAG
TTATTAATAGTAATCAATTACGGGGTCATTAGTTCATAGCCCATATATGGAGTTCCGCGTTACATAACTT
ACGGTAAATGGCCCGCCTGGCTGACCGCCCAACGACCCCCGCCCATTGACGTCAATAATGACGTATGTTC
CCATAGTAACGCCAATAGGGACTTTCCATTGACGTCAATGGGTGGAGTATTTACGGTAAACTGCCCACTT
GGCAGTACATCAAGTGTATCATATGCCAAGTACGCCCCCTATTGACGTCAATGACGGTAAATGGCCCGCC
TGGCATTATGCCCAGTACATGACCTTATGGGACTTTCCTACTTGGCAGTACATCTACGTATTAGTCATCG
CTATTACCATGGTGATGCGGTTTTGGCAGTACATCAATGGGCGTGGATAGCGGTTTGACTCACGGGGATT
TCCAAGTCTCCACCCCATTGACGTCAATGGGAGTTTGTTTTGGCACCAAAATCAACGGGACTTTCCAAAA
TGTCGTAACAACTCCGCCCCATTGACGCAAATGGGCGGTAGGCGTGTACGGTGGGAGGTCTATATAAGCA
GCGCGTTTTGCCTGTACTGGGTCTCTCTGGTTAGACCAGATCTGAGCCTGGGAGCTCTCTGGCTAACTAG
GGAACCCACTGCTTAAGCCTCAATAAAGCTTGCCTTGAGTGCTTCAAGTAGTGTGTGCCCGTCTGTTGTG
TGACTCTGGTAACTAGAGATCCCTCAGACCCTTTTAGTCAGTGTGGAAAATCTCTAGCAGTGGCGCCCGA
ACAGGGACTTGAAAGCGAAAGGGAAACCAGAGGAGCTCTCTCGACGCAGGACTCGGCTTGCTGAAGCGCG
CACGGCAAGAGGCGAGGGGCGGCGACTGGTGAGTACGCCAAAAATTTTGACTAGCGGAGGCTAGAAGGAG
AGAGATGGGTGCGAGAGCGTCAGTATTAAGCGGGGGAGAATTAGATCGCGATGGGAAAAAATTCGGTTAA
GGCCAGGGGGAAAGAAAAAATATAAATTAAAACATATAGTATGGGCAAGCAGGGAGCTAGAACGATTCGC
AGTTAATCCTGGCCTGTTAGAAACATCAGAAGGCTGTAGACAAATACTGGGACAGCTACAACCATCCCTT
CAGACAGGATCAGAAGAACTTAGATCATTATATAATACAGTAGCAACCCTCTATTGTGTGCATCAAAGGA
TAGAGATAAAAGACACCAAGGAAGCTTTAGACAAGATAGAGGAAGAGCAAAACAAAAGTAAGACCACCGC
ACAGCAAGCGGCCGCTGATCTTCAGACCTGGAGGAGGAGATATGAGGGACAATTGGAGAAGTGAATTATA
TAAATATAAAGTAGTAAAAATTGAACCATTAGGAGTAGCACCCACCAAGGCAAAGAGAAGAGTGGTGCAG
AGAGAAAAAAGAGCAGTGGGAATAGGAGCTTTGTTCCTTGGGTTCTTGGGAGCAGCAGGAAGCACTATGG
GCGCAGCGTCAATGACGCTGACGGTACAGGCCAGACAATTATTGTCTGGTATAGTGCAGCAGCAGAACAA
TTTGCTGAGGGCTATTGAGGCGCAACAGCATCTGTTGCAACTCACAGTCTGGGGCATCAAGCAGCTCCAG
GCAAGAATCCTGGCTGTGGAAAGATACCTAAAGGATCAACAGCTCCTGGGGATTTGGGGTTGCTCTGGAA
AACTCATTTGCACCACTGCTGTGCCTTGGAATGCTAGTTGGAGTAATAAATCTCTGGAACAGATTTGGAA
TCACACGACCTGGATGGAGTGGGACAGAGAAATTAACAATTACACAAGCTTAATACACTCCTTAATTGAA
GAATCGCAAAACCAGCAAGAAAAGAATGAACAAGAATTATTGGAATTAGATAAATGGGCAAGTTTGTGGA
ATTGGTTTAACATAACAAATTGGCTGTGGTATATAAAATTATTCATAATGATAGTAGGAGGCTTGGTAGG
TTTAAGAATAGTTTTTGCTGTACTTTCTATAGTGAATAGAGTTAGGCAGGGATATTCACCATTATCGTTT
CAGACCCACCTCCCAACCCCGAGGGGACCCGACAGGCCCGAAGGAATAGAAGAAGAAGGTGGAGAGAGAG
ACAGAGACAGATCCATTCGATTAGTGAACGGATCGGCACTGCGTGCGCCAATTCTGCAGACAAATGGCAG
TATTCATCCACAATTTTAAAAGAAAAGGGGGGATTGGGGGGTACAGTGCAGGGGAAAGAATAGTAGACAT
AATAGCAACAGACATACAAACTAAAGAATTACAAAAACAAATTACAAAAATTCAAAATTTTCGGGTTTAT
TACAGGGACAGCAGAGATCCAGTTTGGTTAATTAGCTAGCGAGGGCCTATTTCCCATGATTCCTTCATAT
TTGCATATACGATACAAGGCTGTTAGAGAGATAATTGGAATTAATTTGACTGTAAACACAAAGATATTAG
TACAAAATACGTGACGTAGAAAGTAATAATTTCTTGGGTAGTTTGCAGTTTTAAAATTATGTTTTAAAAT
GGACTATCATATGCTTACCGTAACTTGAAAGTATTTCGATTTCTTGGCTTTATATATCTTGTGGAAAGGA
CGAAACACCGAAAGCGGGGACGAGGGCGA
Features (pLannotate 1.2.2; 38 found; start..end, strand, type, name):
     18..36      +  misc_RNA       MS2 stem loop: stem loop that binds the bacteriophage MS2 coat protein
     47..83      +  misc_RNA       gRNA scaffold (fragment): guide RNA scaffold for the Streptococcus pyogenes CRISPR/Cas9 system
     88..106     +  misc_RNA       MS2 stem loop: stem loop that binds the bacteriophage MS2 coat protein
    117..136     +  misc_RNA       gRNA scaffold (fragment): guide RNA scaffold for the Streptococcus pyogenes CRISPR/Cas9 system
    149..167     +  CDS            small t antigen (fragment): SV40 (simian virus 40) small t antigen
    193..404     +  promoter       EF-1α core promoter: core promoter for human elongation factor EF-1α
    421..468     +  CDS            nucleoplasmin NLS: bipartite nuclear localization signal from nucleoplasmin
    468..4569    +  CDS            dCas9 (fragment): catalytically dead mutant of the Cas9 endonuclease from the Streptococcus pyogenes Type II CRISPR/Cas system RNA-guided DNA-binding protein that lacks endonuclease activity due to the D10A mutation in the RuvC catalytic domain and the N863A mutation in the HNH catalytic domain
   4894..5292    +  CDS            BSD: blasticidin S deaminase; Aspergillus terreus BSD; confers resistance to blasticidin
   5293..5314    +  misc_feature   MCS (fragment): pBluescript multiple cloning site
   5317..5905    +  misc_feature   WPRE: woodchuck hepatitis virus posttranscriptional regulatory element
   5842..6423    +  CDS            nef (fragment): NEF_HV1H2 - Experimental evidence at protein level: Swiss-Prot protein existence level 1. Extracellular Nef protein targets CD4(+) T-lymphocytes for apoptosis by interacting with CXCR4 surface receptors. From Human immunodeficiency virus type 1 group M subtype B (isolate HXB2) (HIV-1).
   6430..6610    +  LTR            5' LTR (truncated): truncated 5' long terminal repeat (LTR) from HIV-1
   6642..6866    +  polyA_signal   bGH poly(A) signal: bovine growth hormone polyadenylation signal
   6870..6891    +  promoter       SV40 promoter (fragment): SV40 enhancer and early promoter
   6912..7340    +  rep_origin     f1 ori (sequence partly withheld): f1 bacteriophage origin of replication; arrow indicates direction of (+) strand synthesis
   7354..7683    +  promoter       SV40 promoter: SV40 enhancer and early promoter
   7731..7778    +  promoter       EM7 promoter: synthetic bacterial promoter&nbsp
   7797..8171    +  CDS            BleoR: antibiotic-binding protein; Sh ble from Streptoalloteichus hindustanus; confers resistance to bleomycin, phleomycin, and Zeocin™
   8181..8306    +  CDS            ble (fragment): BLE_KLEPN - Experimental evidence at protein level: Swiss-Prot protein existence level 1. Binding protein with a strong affinity to the bleomycin family of antibiotics. Binds to CL990; an antimitotic-antibiotic compound. From Klebsiella pneumoniae.
   8301..8422    +  polyA_signal   SV40 poly(A) signal: SV40 polyadenylation signal
   8493..8515    -  protein_bind   lac operator (fragment): The lac repressor binds to the lac operator to inhibit transcription in E. coli. This inhibition can be relieved by adding lactose or isopropyl-β-D-thiogalactopyranoside (IPTG). lac repressor encoded by lacI
   8519..8549    -  promoter       lac promoter: promoter for the E. coli lac operon
   8564..8585    -  protein_bind   CAP binding site: CAP binding activates transcription in the presence of cAMP. E. coli catabolite activator protein
   8598..8690    -  CDS            lacI (fragment): lac repressor; lacI; The lac repressor binds to the lac operator to inhibit transcription in E. coli. This inhibition can be relieved by adding lactose or isopropyl-β-D-thiogalactopyranoside (IPTG).
   8873..9461    -  rep_origin     ori: high-copy-number ColE1/pMB1/pBR322/pUC origin of replication
   9632..10492   -  CDS            AmpR: β-lactamase; bla; confers resistance to ampicillin, carbenicillin, and related antibiotics
  10493..10597   -  promoter       AmpR promoter: bla
  10656..10708   -  misc_feature   bom (fragment): basis of mobility region from pBR322
  10863..11242   +  enhancer       CMV enhancer: human cytomegalovirus immediate early enhancer
  11243..11442   +  promoter       CMV promoter: human cytomegalovirus (CMV) immediate early promoter
  11460..11640   +  LTR            5' LTR (truncated): truncated 5' long terminal repeat (LTR) from HIV-1
  11687..11812   +  misc_feature   HIV-1 Ψ: packaging signal of human immunodeficiency virus type 1
  11796..12159   +  CDS            HIV-1 gag (fragment): gag protein from human immunodeficiency virus 1; gag
  12305..12538   +  misc_feature   RRE: The Rev response element (RRE) of HIV-1 allows for Rev-dependent mRNA export from the nucleus to the cytoplasm.
  12915..13015   +  CDS            Rev (fragment): human immunodeficiency virus 1 (HIV-1) Rev protein; rev; enhances nuclear export of unspliced and incompletely spliced viral mRNAs
  13065..13182   +  misc_feature   cPPT/CTS: central polypurine tract and central termination sequence of HIV-1
  13232..13472   +  promoter       U6 promoter: RNA polymerase III promoter for human U6 snRNA
