[The description below was written by a language model from this plasmid's Addgene catalogue record and pLannotate feature annotations shown in this document.]
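Description:
lentiSAMv2 PHF21A-TSS-guide3 is a lentiviral CRISPR activation plasmid of about 13.5 kb, built on the lentiSAMv2 backbone, that targets the transcription start site region of human PHF21A. It is propagated in E. coli through a high-copy ColE1/pUC-type origin with ampicillin resistance (AmpR). The record lists a recombination-deficient strain, as is usual for LTR-containing vectors. The backbone also carries an f1 origin and an SV40/EM7-driven bleomycin/Zeocin resistance cassette outside the viral region.

The viral genome is transcribed from a CMV enhancer/promoter fused to a truncated HIV-1 5' LTR. It contains the Ψ packaging signal, RRE and cPPT/CTS, and ends with a WPRE and a truncated 3' LTR followed by a bGH polyadenylation signal. Within it are two expression units. A human U6 promoter drives the PHF21A-directed guide in an S. pyogenes scaffold modified with two MS2 stem loops. These loops bind MS2 coat protein, so a separately supplied MS2-fused activator component could be recruited in the synergistic activation mediator approach. No such component is encoded in this plasmid. Downstream, the EF-1α core promoter drives a nucleoplasmin-NLS-tagged, catalytically dead Cas9 (D10A/N863A). According to the catalogue entry, dCas9 is fused to the VP64 activation domain and linked by a 2A peptide to blasticidin S deaminase. VP64 and the 2A element are not individually annotated in the feature table, but an unannotated gap between dCas9 and BSD is consistent with their presence.

The construct is used to produce lentivirus for blasticidin-selectable transduction of mammalian cells and dCas9-VP64-mediated upregulation of endogenous PHF21A. It was deposited with a study of human pancreatic islet chromatin architecture and type 2 diabetes genetics.
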