Addgene plasmid #125494: lentiSAMv2 PHF21A-TSS-guide3
Purpose: CRISPR-mediated activation of PHF21A. Catalytically inactive Cas9 from S. pyogenes and VP64 with 2A-BlastR.
Depositing lab: Jorge Ferrer. Depositing organization: Imperial College London. Publication: Human pancreatic islet three-dimensional chromatin architecture provides insights into the genetics of type 2 diabetes. Miguel-Escalada I, Bonas-Guarch S, Cebola I, Ponsa-Cobas J, Mendieta-Esteban J, Atla G, Javierre BM, Rolando DMY, Farabella I, Morgan CC, Garcia-Hurtado J, Beucher A, Moran I, Pasquali L, Ramos-Rodriguez M, Appel EVR, Linneberg A, Gjesing AP, Witte DR, Pedersen O, Grarup N, Ravassard P, Torrents D, Mercader JM, Piemonti L, Berney T, de Koning EJP, Kerr-Conte J, Pattou F, Fedko IO, Groop L, Prokopenko I, Hansen T, Marti-Renom MA, Fraser P, Ferrer J. Nat Genet. 2019 Jun 28. pii: 10.1038/s41588-019-0457-0. doi: 10.1038/s41588-019-0457-0. PubMed 31253982.
Backbone
  Vector backbone: lentiSAMv2
  Backbone manufacturer: Feng Zhang (Addgene #75112)
  Vector type: Mammalian Expression, Lentiviral, CRISPR
  Selectable markers: Blasticidin
Growth in bacteria
  Bacterial resistance: Ampicillin, 100 μg/mL
  Growth temperature: 37°C
  Growth strain: Stbl3
  Copy number: High Copy
Gene/Insert
  Gene/Insert name: dCas9-VP64-2A-BlastR
  gRNA/shRNA sequence: aaagcggggacgagggcga
  Species: H. sapiens (human)
  Promoter: EF1a core and U6
  Cloning method: Restriction Enzyme; 5′ cloning site Unknown (destroyed during cloning); 3′ cloning site Unknown (destroyed during cloning)
  Sequencing primers: 5′ GATCCGCCACCATGGATGC
Terms and licenses: Academic/Nonprofit Terms; Industry Terms: Not Available to Industry
How to cite: lentiSAMv2 PHF21A-TSS-guide3 was a gift from Jorge Ferrer (Addgene plasmid # 125494 ; http://n2t.net/addgene:125494 ; RRID:Addgene_125494)
