>Addgene plasmid #125494 | lentiSAMv2 PHF21A-TSS-guide3 | depositor partial sequence | sequence record 240166 | Guide RNA, MS2 stem loops
NNNNNNNNNNNNNNTTGNNCNNTTNNNTNNNNNNGTGNNNNGANGAAACACCGAAAGCGGGGACGAGGGC
GAGTTTTAGAGCTAGGCCAACATGAGGATCACCCATGTCTGCAGGGCCTAGCAAGTTAAAATAAGGCTAG
TCCGTTATCAACTTGGCCAACATGAGGATCACCCATGTCTGCAGGGCCAAGTGGCACCGAGTCGGTGCTT
TTTTTGGATCCTAGGTCTTGAAAGGAGTGGGAATTGGCTCCGGTGCCCGTCAGTGGGCAGAGCGCACATC
GCCCACAGTCCCCGAGAAGTTGGGGGGAGGGGTCGGCAATTGATCCGGTGCCTAGAGAAGGTGGCGCGGG
GTAAACTGGGAAAGTGATGTCGTGTACTGGCTCCGCCTTTTTCCCGAGGGTGGGGGAGAACCGTATATAA
GTGCAGTAGTCGCCGTGAACGTTCTTTTTCGCAACGGGTTTGCCGCCNGAACACAGGCGTACGGCCACCA
TGAAAAGGCCGGCGGCCACGAAAAAGGCCGGCCAGGCAAAAAAGANNNNNGANNANAAGTACAGCATCGG
CCTGGNCATCGGNNCNNNCTCTGTGGGCTGGGCCGTGATCNCCGACNANTANNNNGCGCCNNNNNAGANN
TTNNNGGTGCTGGNCANCNNCNACNGNNNNAGNNTCNNNNNNAACNTGATNNGANCCNTGNNGNNCNACC
GCNNNNAANCNGNCNANNCCACNNGGNTGANNANAACCCNNNGNNNNNNATANNNCNCACGNNNNNATCC
NNNNTNNNNNNNNCTGCNNNANNTNNTCNNNNNNNNNNATGGNNNNNGCNNNANGANAGNTTNNTTNNNG
NNACTGNNNNAANNCNTNCNCTGGNNGNANNANGNNNNNNANNCNNNNNNNNNNNNCNNCNTNTNCNNNN
NANNGCCNNNNNNNANGNNNNCCCACNNNNNTNAANNANCCNNCCNNNNNNNANNNTGANNNNNNNNNNN
NNNNNNNTNGNNACNCNNNNNNNCCANNTNNNNNNNNTNCTNTNTGTNNNTTGNNNNNNNNANCCNNNNT
NNNTNNTCNNNTNNNNNAANNNANN
